>Addgene plasmid #157357 | pD649-HAsp-CD5-COMP5AP-AviTag-9xHis | depositor full sequence | sequence record 303823 | Full Sequence
TTTCAATATTATTGAAGCATTTATCAGGGTTATTGTCTCATGAGCGGATACATATTTGAATGTATTTAGA
AAAATAAACAAATAGGGGTCAGTGTTACAACCAATTAACCAATTCTGAACATTATCGCGAGCCCATTTAT
ACCTGAATATGGCTCATAACACCCCTTGCTCATGACCAAAATCCCTTAACGTGAGTTACGCGCGCGTCGT
TCCACTGAGCGTCAGACCCCGTAGAAAAGATCAAAGGATCTTCTTGAGATCCTTTTTTTCTGCGCGTAAT
CTGCTGCTTGCAAACAAAAAAACCACCGCTACCAGCGGTGGTTTGTTTGCCGGATCAAGAGCTACCAACT
CTTTTTCCGAAGGTAACTGGCTTCAGCAGAGCGCAGATACCAAATACTGTTCTTCTAGTGTAGCCGTAGT
TAGCCCACCACTTCAAGAACTCTGTAGCACCGCCTACATACCTCGCTCTGCTAATCCTGTTACCAGTGGC
TGCTGCCAGTGGCGATAAGTCGTGTCTTACCGGGTTGGACTCAAGACGATAGTTACCGGATAAGGCGCAG
CGGTCGGGCTGAACGGGGGGTTCGTGCACACAGCCCAGCTTGGAGCGAACGACCTACACCGAACTGAGAT
ACCTACAGCGTGAGCTATGAGAAAGCGCCACGCTTCCCGAAGGGAGAAAGGCGGACAGGTATCCGGTAAG
CGGCAGGGTCGGAACAGGAGAGCGCACGAGGGAGCTTCCAGGGGGAAACGCCTGGTATCTTTATAGTCCT
GTCGGGTTTCGCCACCTCTGACTTGAGCGTCGATTTTTGTGATGCTCGTCAGGGGGGCGGAGCCTATGGA
AAAACGCCAGCAACGCGGCCTTTTTACGGTTCCTGGCCTTTTGCTGGCCTTTTGCTCACATGTTCTTTCC
TGCGTTATCCCCTGATTCTGTGGATAACCGTATTACCGCCTTTGAGTGAGCTGATACCGCTCGCCGCAGC
CGAACGACCGAGCGCAGCGAGTCAGTGAGCGAGGAAGCGGAAGGCGAGAGTAGGGAACTGCCAGGCATCA
AACTAAGCAGAAGGCCCCTGACGGATGGCCTTTTTGCGTTTCTACAAACTCTTTCTGTGTTGTAAAACGA
CGGCCAGTCTTAAGCTCGGGCCCCCTGGGCGGTTCTGATAACGAGTAATCGTTAATCCGCAAATAACGTA
AAAACCCGCTTCGGCGGGTTTTTTTATGGGGGGAGTTTAGGGAAAGAGCATTTGTCAGAATATTTAAGGG
CGCCTGTCACTTTGCTTGATATATGAGAATTATTTAACCTTATAAATGAGAAAAAAGCAACGCACTTTAA
ATAAGATACGTTGCTTTTTCGATTGATGAACACCTATAATTAAACTATTCATCTATTATTTATGATTTTT
TGTATATACAATATTTCTAGTTTGTTAAAGAGAATTAAGAAAATAAATCTCGAAAATAATAAAGGGAAAA
TCAGTTTTTGATATCAAAATTATACATGTCAACGATAATACAAAATATAATACAAACTATAAGATGTTAT
CAGTATTTATTATCATTTAGAATAAATTTTGTGTCGCCCTTAATTGTGAGCGGATAACAATTACGAGCTT
CATGCACAGTGGCGTTGACTCAATATTGGCCATTAGCCATATTATTCATTGGTTATATAGCATAAATCAA
TATTGGCTATTGGCCATTGCATACGTTGTATCTATATCATAATATGTACATTTATATTGGCTCATGTCCA
ATATGACCGCCATGTTGGCATTGATTATTGACTAGTTATTAATAGTAATCAATTACGGGGTCATTAGTTC
ATAGCCCATATATGGAGTTCCGCGTTACATAACTTACGGTAAATGGCCCGCCTGGCTGACCGCCCAACGA
CCCCCGCCCATTGACGTCAATAATGACGTATGTTCCCATAGTAACGCCAATAGGGACTTTCCATTGACGT
CAATGGGTGGAGTATTTACGGTAAACTGCCCACTTGGCAGTACATCAAGTGTATCATATGCCAAGTACGC
CCCCTATTGACGTCAATGACGGTAAATGGCCCGCCTGGCATTATGCCCAGTACATGACCTTATGGGACTT
TCCTACTTGGCAGTACATCTACGTATTAGTCATCGCTATTACCATGGTGATGCGGTTTTGGCAGTACATC
AATGGGCGTGGATAGCGGTTTGACTCACGGGGATTTCCAAGTCTCCACCCCATTGACGTCAATGGGAGTT
TGTTTTGGCACCAAAATCAACGGGACTTTCCAAAATGTCGTAACAACTCCGCCCCATTGACGCAAATGGG
CGGTAGGCGTGTACGGTGGGAGGTCTATATAAGCAGAGCTCGTTTAGTGAACCGTCAGATCGCCTGGAGA
CGCCATCCACGCTGTTTTGACCTCCATAGAAGACACCGGGACCGATCCAGCCTCCGCGGCCGGGAACGGT
GCATTGGAACGCGGATTCCCCGTGCCAAGAGTGACGTAAGTACCGCCTATAGAGTCTATAGGCCCACCCC
CTTGGCTTCGTTAGAACGCGGCTACAATTAATACATAACCTTATGTATCATACACATACGATTTAGGTGA
CACTATAGAATAACATCCACTTTGCCTTTCTCTCCACAGGTGTCCACTCCCAGGTCCAACTGCACCTCGG
TTCTATCGAAAACGCGCCTGCTAGCGCCACCATGAAGACCATCATTGCCCTGAGCTACATCTTCTGCCTG
GTGTTCGCTGCGGCCGCCAGACTTTCTTGGTACGACCCCGATTTCCAGGCCAGACTGACCCGGTCCAATA
GCAAGTGTCAGGGCCAGCTGGAAGTGTACCTGAAGGACGGATGGCACATGGTCTGCAGCCAGAGCTGGGG
CAGATCTAGCAAGCAGTGGGAAGATCCTAGCCAGGCCAGCAAAGTGTGCCAGAGACTGAATTGCGGCGTG
CCCCTGTCTCTGGGCCCTTTCCTGGTCACATACACCCCTCAGAGCAGCATCATCTGCTACGGACAGCTGG
GCAGCTTCAGCAACTGCAGCCACAGCAGAAACGACATGTGCCACAGCCTGGGCCTGACCTGCCTGGAACC
TCAGAAAACCACACCTCCTACCACCAGACCTCCACCAACCACCACACCTGAGCCTACCGCTCCTCCTAGA
CTGCAGCTGGTTGCTCAATCTGGCGGACAGCATTGTGCCGGCGTGGTGGAATTCTACTCTGGCTCTCTCG
GCGGCACCATCAGCTATGAGGCCCAGGATAAGACCCAGGACCTGGAAAACTTCCTGTGCAACAACCTGCA
GTGCGGCAGCTTCCTGAAACATCTGCCCGAGACAGAAGCCGGCAGAGCACAAGATCCTGGCGAGCCTAGA
GAACACCAGCCTCTGCCTATCCAGTGGAAGATTCAGAACAGCAGCTGCACCAGCCTGGAACACTGCTTCA
GAAAGATCAAGCCCCAGAAAAGCGGCAGAGTGCTGGCTCTGCTGTGCAGCGGATTTCAGCCTAAGGTGCA
GAGCAGACTCGTCGGCGGAAGCAGCATCTGTGAAGGCACAGTGGAAGTTCGGCAGGGCGCTCAATGGGCC
GCTCTGTGTGATTCTAGCAGCGCCAGATCCAGCCTGAGATGGGAAGAAGTGTGCCGCGAGCAGCAGTGTG
GCAGCGTGAACAGCTACAGAGTCCTGGATGCCGGCGATCCTACAAGCAGAGGCCTGTTCTGCCCTCACCA
GAAACTGAGCCAGTGCCACGAGCTGTGGGAGAGAAACAGCTACTGCAAGAAAGTGTTCGTGACCTGTCAG
GACCCCAATCCTGGCGCGCCGGAAGATCAAGTTGATCCAAGATTGATTGATGGCAAGGGCGGATCTCTGG
AGGTGCTGTTCCAGGGACCAGGCGGAAGCGGCAATCCCGGCGGCGATCTGGCCCCCCAGATGCTGCGCGA
GCTGCAGGAGACCAATGCCGCCCTGCAGGACGTGCGCGAGCTGCTGCGCCACCGCGTGAAGGAGATCACC
TTCCTGAAGAACACCGTGATGGAGTGCGACGCCTGCGGTATGCAGCCCTCTAGAGGCTCCGGCTCCATCA
TCCCAGTTGAGGAGGAGAACCCGGACTTCTGGAACCGCGAGGCAGCCGAGGCCCTGGGTGCCGCCAAGAA
GCTGCAGCCTGCACAGACAGCCGCCAAGAACCTCATCATCTTCCTGGGCGATGGGATGGGGGTGTCTACG
GTGACAGCTGCCAGGATCCTAAAAGGGCAGAAGAAGGACAAACTGGGGCCTGAGATACCCCTGGCCATGG
ACCGCTTCCCATATGTGGCTCTGTCCAAGACATACAATGTAGACAAACATGTGCCAGACAGTGGAGCCAC
AGCCACGGCCTACCTGTGCGGGGTCAAGGGCAACTTCCAGACCATTGGCTTGAGTGCAGCCGCCCGCTTT
AACCAGTGCAACACGACACGCGGCAACGAGGTCATCTCCGTGATGAATCGGGCCAAGAAAGCAGGGAAGT
CAGTGGGAGTGGTAACCACCACACGAGTGCAGCACGCCTCGCCAGCCGGCACCTACGCCCACACGGTGAA
CCGCAACTGGTACTCGGACGCCGACGTGCCTGCCTCGGCCCGCCAGGAGGGGTGCCAGGACATCGCTACG
CAGCTCATCTCCAACATGGACATTGACGTGATCCTAGGTGGAGGCCGAAAGTACATGTTTCGCATGGGAA
CCCCAGACCCTGAGTACCCAGATGACTACAGCCAAGGTGGGACCAGGCTGGACGGGAAGAATCTGGTGCA
GGAATGGCTGGCGAAGCGCCAGGGTGCCCGGTATGTGTGGAACCGCACTGAGCTCATGCAGGCTTCCCTG
GACCCGTCTGTGACCCATCTCATGGGTCTCTTTGAGCCTGGAGACATGAAATACGAGATCCACCGAGACT
CCACACTGGACCCCTCCCTGATGGAGATGACAGAGGCTGCCCTGCGCCTGCTGAGCAGGAACCCCCGCGG
CTTCTTCCTCTTCGTGGAGGGTGGTCGCATCGACCATGGTCATCATGAAAGCAGGGCTTACCGGGCACTG
ACTGAGACGATCATGTTCGACGACGCCATTGAGAGGGCGGGCCAGCTCACCAGCGAGGAGGACACGCTGA
GCCTCGTCACTGCCGACCACTCCCACGTCTTCTCCTTCGGAGGCTACCCCCTGCGAGGGAGCTCCATCTT
CGGGCTGGCCCCTGGCAAGGCCCGGGACAGGAAGGCCTACACGGTCCTCCTATACGGAAACGGTCCAGGC
TATGTGCTCAAGGACGGCGCCCGGCCGGATGTTACCGAGAGCGAGAGCGGGAGCCCCGAGTATCGGCAGC
AGTCAGCAGTGCCCCTGGACGAAGAGACCCACGCAGGCGAGGACGTGGCGGTGTTCGCGCGCGGCCCGCA
GGCGCACCTGGTTCACGGCGTGCAGGAGCAGACCTTCATAGCGCACGTCATGGCCTTCGCCGCCTGCCTG
GAGCCCTACACCGCCTGCGACCTGGCGCCCCCCGCCGGCACCACCGACGCCGCGCACCCGGGTGGCGGAG
GACTGAACGACATCTTCGAGGCTCAGAAAATCGAATGGCACGAACATCACCATCACCATCACCATCACCA
TTAAGGCCGGCCTGTAGTCACTGGCACAACGCGTTACCCGGTAAGCCAATCGGGTATACACGGTCGTCAT
ACTGCAGACAGGGTTCTTCTACTTTGCAAGATAGTCTTGAGTAGTAAAATAAATAGATAGAGAAAATCAG
CCTCGACTGTGCCTTCTAGTTGCCAGCCATCTGTTGTTTGCCCCTCCCCCGTGCCTTCCTTGACCCTGGA
AGGTGCCACTCCCACTGTCCTTTCCTAATAAAATGAGGAAATTGCATCACAACACTCAACCCTATCTCGG
TCTATTCTTTTGATTTATAAGGGATTTTGCCGATTTCGGCCTATTGGTTAAAAAATGAGCTGATTTAACA
AAAATTTAACGCGAATTAATTCTGTGGAATGTGTGTCAGTTAGGGTGTGGAAAGTCCCCAGGCTCCCCAG
CAGGCAGAAGTATGCAAAGCATGCATCTCAATTAGTCAGCAACCAGGTGTGGAAAGTCCCCAGGCTCCCC
AGCAGGCAGAAGTATGCAAAGCATGCATCTCAATTAGTCAGCAACCATAGTCCCGCCCCTAACTCCGCCC
ATCCCGCCCCTAACTCCGCCCAGTTCCGCCCATTCTCCGCCCCATGGCTGACTAATTTTTTTTATTTATG
CAGAGGCCGAGGCCGCCTCTGCCTCTGAGCTATTCCAGAAGTAGTGAGGAGGCTTTTTTGGAGGCCTAGG
CTTTTGCAAAAAGCTCCCGGGAGCTTGTATATCCATTTTCGGATCTGATCAGCACGTGTTGACAATTAAT
CATCGGCATAGTATATCGGCATAGTATAATACGACAAGGTGAGGAACTAAACCATGACCGAGTACAAGCC
CACGGTGCGCCTCGCCACCCGCGACGACGTCCCCAGGGCCGTACGCACCCTCGCCGCCGCGTTCGCCGAC
TACCCCGCCACGCGCCACACCGTCGATCCGGACCGCCACATCGAGCGGGTCACCGAGCTGCAAGAACTCT
TCCTCACGCGCGTCGGGCTCGACATCGGCAAGGTGTGGGTCGCGGACGACGGCGCCGCGGTGGCGGTCTG
GACCACGCCGGAGAGCGTCGAAGCGGGGGCGGTGTTCGCCGAGATCGGCCCGCGCATGGCCGAGTTGAGC
GGTTCCCGGCTGGCCGCGCAGCAACAGATGGAAGGCCTCCTGGCGCCGCACCGGCCCAAGGAGCCCGCGT
GGTTCCTGGCCACCGTCGGCGTCTCGCCCGACCACCAGGGCAAGGGTCTGGGCAGCGCCGTCGTGCTCCC
CGGAGTGGAGGCGGCCGAGCGCGCCGGGGTGCCCGCCTTCCTGGAGACATCCGCGCCCCGCAACCTCCCC
TTCTACGAGCGGCTCGGCTTCACCGTCACCGCCGACGTCGAGGTGCCCGAAGGACCGCGCACCTGGTGCA
TGACCCGCAAGCCCGGTGCCTGACACGTGCTACGAGATTTCGATTCCACCGCCGCCTTCTATGAAAGGTT
GGGCTTCGGAATCGTTTTCCGGGACGCCGGCTGGATGATCCTCCAGCGCGGGGATCTCATGCTGGAGTTC
TTCGCCCACCCCAACTTGTTTATTGCAGCTTATAATGGTTACAAATAAAGCAATAGCATCACAAATTTCA
CAAATAAAGCATTTTTTTCACTGCATTCTAGTTGTGGTTTGTCCAAACTCATCAATGTATCTTATCATGT
CTGTATACCGTCGACCTCTAGCTAGAGCTTGGCGTAATCATGGTCATTACCAATGCTTAATCAGTGAGGC
ACCTATCTCAGCGATCTGTCTATTTCGTTCATCCATAGTTGCCTGACTCCCCGTCGTGTAGATAACTACG
ATACGGGAGGGCTTACCATCTGGCCCCAGCGCTGCGATGATACCGCGAGAACCACGCTCACCGGCTCCGG
ATTTATCAGCAATAAACCAGCCAGCCGGAAGGGCCGAGCGCAGAAGTGGTCCTGCAACTTTATCCGCCTC
CATCCAGTCTATTAATTGTTGCCGGGAAGCTAGAGTAAGTAGTTCGCCAGTTAATAGTTTGCGCAACGTT
GTTGCCATCGCTACAGGCATCGTGGTGTCACGCTCGTCGTTTGGTATGGCTTCATTCAGCTCCGGTTCCC
AACGATCAAGGCGAGTTACATGATCCCCCATGTTGTGCAAAAAAGCGGTTAGCTCCTTCGGTCCTCCGAT
CGTTGTCAGAAGTAAGTTGGCCGCAGTGTTATCACTCATGGTTATGGCAGCACTGCATAATTCTCTTACT
GTCATGCCATCCGTAAGATGCTTTTCTGTGACTGGTGAGTACTCAACCAAGTCATTCTGAGAATAGTGTA
TGCGGCGACCGAGTTGCTCTTGCCCGGCGTCAATACGGGATAATACCGCGCCACATAGCAGAACTTTAAA
AGTGCTCATCATTGGAAAACGTTCTTCGGGGCGAAAACTCTCAAGGATCTTACCGCTGTTGAGATCCAGT
TCGATGTAACCCACTCGTGCACCCAACTGATCTTCAGCATCTTTTACTTTCACCAGCGTTTCTGGGTGAG
CAAAAACAGGAAGGCAAAATGCCGCAAAAAAGGGAATAAGGGCGACACGGAAATGTTGAATACTCATATT
CTTCCTT
Features (pLannotate 1.2.2; 24 found; start..end, strand, type, name):
    119..143     -  CDS            KanR (fragment): aminoglycoside phosphotransferase; aph(3')-Ia; confers resistance to kanamycin
    254..842     +  rep_origin     ori: high-copy-number ColE1/pMB1/pBR322/pUC origin of replication
   1067..1084    +  terminator     rrnB T2 terminator (fragment): transcription terminator T2 from the E. coli rrnB gene
   1109..1128    -  CDS            lacZα (fragment): LacZα fragment of β-galactosidase; lacZ fragment
   1584..1600    +  protein_bind   lac operator: The lac repressor binds to the lac operator to inhibit transcription in E. coli. This inhibition can be relieved by adding lactose or isopropyl-β-D-thiogalactopyranoside (IPTG). lac repressor encoded by lacI
   1843..2146    +  enhancer       CMV enhancer: human cytomegalovirus immediate early enhancer
   2147..2350    +  promoter       CMV promoter: human cytomegalovirus (CMV) immediate early promoter
   2486..2529    +  intron         CMV intron (fragment): modified intron A from human cytomegalovirus
   2581..2599    +  promoter       SP6 promoter: promoter for bacteriophage SP6 RNA polymerase
   2603..2640    +  CDS            IgH signal sequence (fragment): signal sequence from the mouse immunoglobulin heavy chain variable region
   2728..3792    +  CDS            CD5 (fragment): CD5_HUMAN - Also known as LEU1. Experimental evidence at protein level: Swiss-Prot protein existence level 1. May act as a receptor in regulating T-cell proliferation. From Homo sapiens (Human).
   3889..4068    +  CDS            Comp (fragment): COMP_RAT - Experimental evidence at protein level: Swiss-Prot protein existence level 1. May play a role in the structural integrity of cartilage via its interaction with other extracellular matrix proteins such as the collagens and fibronectin. Can mediate the interaction of chondrocytes with the cartilage extracellular matrix through interaction with cell surface integrin receptors. Could play a role in the pathogenesis of osteoarthritis. Potent suppressor of apoptosis in both primary chondrocytes and transformed cells. Suppresses apoptosis by blocking the activation of caspase-3 and by indu
   4056..5508    +  CDS            SEAP (fragment): secreted alkaline phosphatase from human placenta The natural enzyme has a C-terminal transmembrane sequence that is replaced by a GPI anchor.
   5533..5574    +  CDS            AviTag™ (fragment): peptide tag that allows for enzymatic biotinylation
   5578..5601    +  CDS            8xHis: 8xHis affinity tag
   5747..5858    +  polyA_signal   bGH poly(A) signal: bovine growth hormone polyadenylation signal
   5859..5967    +  rep_origin     f1 ori (fragment): f1 bacteriophage origin of replication; arrow indicates direction of (+) strand synthesis
   5981..6310    +  promoter       SV40 promoter: SV40 enhancer and early promoter
   6358..6405    +  promoter       EM7 promoter: synthetic bacterial promoter&nbsp
   6424..7023    +  CDS            PuroR (fragment): puromycin N-acetyltransferase; pac from Streptomyces; confers resistance to puromycin
   7033..7158    +  CDS            ble (fragment): BLE_KLEPN - Experimental evidence at protein level: Swiss-Prot protein existence level 1. Binding protein with a strong affinity to the bleomycin family of antibiotics. Binds to CL990; an antimitotic-antibiotic compound. From Klebsiella pneumoniae.
   7153..7274    +  polyA_signal   SV40 poly(A) signal: SV40 polyadenylation signal
   7327..8187    -  CDS            AmpR: β-lactamase; bla; confers resistance to ampicillin, carbenicillin, and related antibiotics
   8190..89      -  promoter       AmpR promoter (fragment) (across the origin): bla
