[The description below was written by a language model from this plasmid's Addgene catalogue record and pLannotate feature annotations shown in this document.]
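Description:
pD649-HAsp-CD5-COMP5AP-AviTag-9xHis is a mammalian expression plasmid built on the pD649 backbone for producing the extracellular domain of human CD5 as a secreted, multimerized reporter fusion. It is maintained in E. coli at high copy through a ColE1/pUC-type origin and selected with ampicillin via a full-length β-lactamase gene. The annotation also picks up short remnants of KanR, lacZα, an rrnB terminator and an f1 origin, which appear to be backbone fragments rather than functional parts. The depositor notes that some plasmids in this collection may carry an IS4-like transposase element upstream of the CMV promoter. No such feature is annotated in this sequence record.

Expression is driven by the CMV immediate-early enhancer and promoter, followed by a fragment of CMV intron A and an SP6 promoter that also serves as a sequencing primer site. The open reading frame begins with a signal peptide: the name indicates an HA-derived leader, although the annotation software matched this short region to an IgH signal sequence. The CD5 ectodomain follows, cloned between retained NotI and AscI sites. Downstream in frame are a segment of rat cartilage oligomeric matrix protein (COMP), whose coiled-coil region drives pentamerization, and human placental alkaline phosphatase, which provides an enzymatic readout. An AviTag for site-specific biotinylation and a polyhistidine tag for purification complete the fusion. The tag is named 9xHis but annotated as 8xHis. A bGH polyadenylation signal ends the transcript. A separate SV40/EM7-driven cassette carries a puromycin resistance gene with an SV40 poly(A) signal, offering selection in mammalian cells. The high-avidity pentameric protein is suited to use as a soluble probe in screens for extracellular protein–protein interactions among cell-surface immunoglobulin superfamily members.
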