Addgene plasmid #157357: pD649-HAsp-CD5-COMP5AP-AviTag-9xHis
Purpose: Mammalian expression of cell-surface protein extracellular domain fused to COMP5AP-AviTag-9xHis. Protein is secreted from cells.
Depositing lab: Chris Garcia. Depositing organization: Stanford University. Publication: A Human IgSF Cell-Surface Interactome Reveals a Complex Network of Protein-Protein Interactions. Wojtowicz WM, Vielmetter J, Fernandes RA, Siepe DH, Eastman CL, Chisholm GB, Cox S, Klock H, Anderson PW, Rue SM, Miller JJ, Glaser SM, Bragstad ML, Vance J, Lam AW, Lesley SA, Zinn K, Garcia KC. Cell. 2020 Aug 20;182(4):1027-1043.e17. doi: 10.1016/j.cell.2020.07.025. PubMed 32822567.
Backbone
  Vector backbone: pD649
  Backbone size w/o insert (bp): 7153
  Vector type: Mammalian Expression
Growth in bacteria
  Bacterial resistance: Ampicillin, 100 μg/mL
  Growth temperature: 37°C
  Growth strain: DH5alpha
  Copy number: High Copy
Gene/Insert
  Gene/Insert name: CD5
  Species: H. sapiens (human)
  Insert size (bp): 1044
  Entrez Gene: CD5 (a.k.a. LEU1, T1)
  Promoter: CMV/SP6
  Tag / fusion protein: COMP5AP-AviTag-9xHis (C terminal on backbone)
  Cloning method: Restriction Enzyme; 5′ cloning site GCGGCCGC (not destroyed); 3′ cloning site GGCGCGCC (not destroyed)
  Sequencing primers: 5′ ATTTAGGTGACACTATAG; 3′ CGTCGCACTCCATCACGGTG
Resource information
  A portion of this plasmid was derived from a plasmid made by: synthesis by ThermoFisher
Terms and licenses: Academic/Nonprofit Terms; Industry Terms: Not Available to Industry
Depositor comments: Some plasmids in this collection may have an IS4-like element ISVsa5 family transposase upstream of the CMV promoter.
How to cite: pD649-HAsp-CD5-COMP5AP-AviTag-9xHis was a gift from Chris Garcia (Addgene plasmid # 157357 ; http://n2t.net/addgene:157357 ; RRID:Addgene_157357)
