>Addgene plasmid #157357 | pD649-HAsp-CD5-COMP5AP-AviTag-9xHis | depositor partial sequence | sequence record 303824 | insert (extracellular domain)
AGACTTTCTTGGTACGACCCCGATTTCCAGGCCAGACTGACCCGGTCCAATAGCAAGTGTCAGGGCCAGC
TGGAAGTGTACCTGAAGGACGGATGGCACATGGTCTGCAGCCAGAGCTGGGGCAGATCTAGCAAGCAGTG
GGAAGATCCTAGCCAGGCCAGCAAAGTGTGCCAGAGACTGAATTGCGGCGTGCCCCTGTCTCTGGGCCCT
TTCCTGGTCACATACACCCCTCAGAGCAGCATCATCTGCTACGGACAGCTGGGCAGCTTCAGCAACTGCA
GCCACAGCAGAAACGACATGTGCCACAGCCTGGGCCTGACCTGCCTGGAACCTCAGAAAACCACACCTCC
TACCACCAGACCTCCACCAACCACCACACCTGAGCCTACCGCTCCTCCTAGACTGCAGCTGGTTGCTCAA
TCTGGCGGACAGCATTGTGCCGGCGTGGTGGAATTCTACTCTGGCTCTCTCGGCGGCACCATCAGCTATG
AGGCCCAGGATAAGACCCAGGACCTGGAAAACTTCCTGTGCAACAACCTGCAGTGCGGCAGCTTCCTGAA
ACATCTGCCCGAGACAGAAGCCGGCAGAGCACAAGATCCTGGCGAGCCTAGAGAACACCAGCCTCTGCCT
ATCCAGTGGAAGATTCAGAACAGCAGCTGCACCAGCCTGGAACACTGCTTCAGAAAGATCAAGCCCCAGA
AAAGCGGCAGAGTGCTGGCTCTGCTGTGCAGCGGATTTCAGCCTAAGGTGCAGAGCAGACTCGTCGGCGG
AAGCAGCATCTGTGAAGGCACAGTGGAAGTTCGGCAGGGCGCTCAATGGGCCGCTCTGTGTGATTCTAGC
AGCGCCAGATCCAGCCTGAGATGGGAAGAAGTGTGCCGCGAGCAGCAGTGTGGCAGCGTGAACAGCTACA
GAGTCCTGGATGCCGGCGATCCTACAAGCAGAGGCCTGTTCTGCCCTCACCAGAAACTGAGCCAGTGCCA
CGAGCTGTGGGAGAGAAACAGCTACTGCAAGAAAGTGTTCGTGACCTGTCAGGACCCCAATCCT
